>Addgene plasmid #13256 | pLPC FLAG hRap1 delta Br delta M | addgene partial sequence | sequence record 19724 | CMV-F 5'-CGCAAATGGGCGGTAGGCGTG-3'
GCAGAGCTCTCTGGCTACTAGAGAACCCACTGCTTACTGGCTTATCGAAATTAATACGACTCACTATAGG
GAGACCCAAGCTTGGTACCGAGCTCGGATCTGCCGCCACCATGGACTACAAAGACGATGACGATAAAGGA
TCTGCGGAGGCGTTGGAATTGGGCAAAGACCCCAACGGGCCCACCCATTCCTCGACTCTGTTCGTGAGGG
ACGACGGCAGCTCCATGTCCTTCTACGTGCGGCCCAGCCCGGCCAAGCGTGGATCCTACCTCAAGCACCT
GCGGGGCCAGGAGCATAAGTACCTGCTGGGGGACGCGCCGGTGAGCCCCTCCTCCCAGAAGCTCAAGCGG
AAGGCGGAGGAGGACCCGGAGGCCGCGGATAGCGGGGAACCACAGAATAAGAGAACTCCAGATTTGCCTG
AAGAAGAGTATGTGAAGGAAGAAATCCAGGAGAATGAAGAAGCAGTCAAAAAGATGCTTGTGGAAGCCAC
CCGGGAGTTTGAGGAGGTTGTGGTGGATGAGAGCCCTCCTGATTTTGAAATACATATAACTATGTGTGAT
GATGATCCACCCACACCTGAGGAAGACTCAGAAACACAGCCTGATGAGGAGGAAGAAGAAGAAGAAGAAA
AAGTTTCTCAACCAGAGGTGGGAGCTGCCATTAAGATCATTCGGCAGTTAATGGAGAAGTTTAACTTGGA
TCTATCAACAGTTACACAGGCCTTCCTAAAAATAGTGGTGAGCTGG
