[The description below was written by a language model from this plasmid's Addgene catalogue record.]
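Description:
pLPC FLAG hRap1 delta Br delta M is a retroviral expression plasmid built on the pLPC backbone (about 5.7 kb without insert) for delivering a truncated form of human Rap1 (TERF2IP, Repressor Activator Protein 1) into mammalian cells. In bacteria it is maintained as a high-copy plasmid under ampicillin selection. Transduced mammalian cells can be selected with puromycin. As a retroviral vector it is meant to be packaged into virus particles so that the expression cassette integrates stably into target cells. The record does not list the promoter driving the insert, the origin of replication or the viral elements, and no feature table is provided.

The insert is roughly 770 bp, cloned between BglII and EcoRI sites that both remain intact. It encodes human Rap1 residues 2–44 joined to residues 184–399, so the intervening part of the protein is deleted. The name "delta Br delta M" indicates that two regions are missing, presumably the BRCT and Myb domains of Rap1, although the record does not spell these out. The coding sequence also carries an M5L point mutation. A FLAG epitope supplied by the backbone is fused to the N terminus, allowing the mutant protein to be detected or immunoprecipitated separately from endogenous Rap1.

The associated publication concerns how Rap1 affects the length and heterogeneity of human telomeres. This suggests that the construct serves as a domain-deletion mutant for stable expression in human cells, used to test which parts of Rap1 contribute to telomere length control.
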