Addgene plasmid #13256: pLPC FLAG hRap1 delta Br delta M
Depositing lab: Titia de Lange. Depositing organization: Rockefeller University. Publication: Rap1 affects the length and heterogeneity of human telomeres. Li B, de Lange T. Mol Biol Cell. 2003 Dec . 14(12):5060-8. 10.1091/mbc.e03-06-0403 PubMed 14565979.
Backbone
  Vector backbone: pLPC
  Backbone size w/o insert (bp): 5700
  Vector type: Retroviral
  Selectable markers: Puromycin
Growth in bacteria
  Bacterial resistance: Ampicillin, 100 μg/mL
  Growth temperature: 37°C
  Growth strain: DH5alpha
  Copy number: High Copy
Gene/Insert
  Gene/Insert name: Repressor Activator Protein 1 delta Br delta M (alt names: Rap1 delta Br delta M; Rap1; 1102)
  Species: H. sapiens (human)
  Insert size (bp): 770
  Mutation: contains hRap1 aa2-44 + 184-399 and the point mutation M5L
  GenBank ID: AF262988
  Entrez Gene: TERF2IP (a.k.a. DRIP5, RAP1)
  Tag / fusion protein: FLAG (N terminal on backbone)
  Cloning method: Restriction Enzyme; 5′ cloning site BglII (not destroyed); 3′ cloning site EcoRI (not destroyed)
  Sequencing primers: 5′ TAGGCGTGTACGGTGGGA; 3′ CTTGCCAAACCTACAGGT
Terms and licenses: Academic/Nonprofit Terms; Industry Terms: Not Available to Industry
How to cite: pLPC FLAG hRap1 delta Br delta M was a gift from Titia de Lange (Addgene plasmid # 13256 ; http://n2t.net/addgene:13256 ; RRID:Addgene_13256)
